Addgene plasmid #247031: shMYB-2
Purpose: Used for a knockdown of MYB in human Megakaryocyte/Erythroid Progenitors
Depositing lab: Diane Krause. Depositing organization: Yale University. Publication: Adult human megakaryocyte-erythroid progenitors are in the CD34+CD38mid fraction. Sanada C, Xavier-Ferrucio J, Lu YC, Min E, Zhang PX, Zou S, Kang E, Zhang M, Zerafati G, Gallagher PG, Krause DS. Blood. 2016 Aug 18;128(7):923-33. doi: 10.1182/blood-2016-01-693705. Epub 2016 Jun 6. PubMed 27268089.
Backbone
  Vector backbone: pLKO.8
  Backbone manufacturer: Jun Lu Lab, Yale University
  Total vector size (bp): 7312
  Modifications to backbone: inserted shMyb-2 sequence into backbone
  Vector type: Lentiviral, RNAi
Growth in bacteria
  Bacterial resistance: Ampicillin, 100 μg/mL
  Growth temperature: 37°C
  Growth strain: NEB Stable
  Copy number: High Copy
Gene/Insert
  Gene/Insert name: shMYB-2
  gRNA/shRNA sequence: aacaccgggaacagaatggaacagatgacctcgaggtcatctgttccattctgttc
  Species: H. sapiens (human)
  Entrez Gene: MYB (a.k.a. Cmyb, c-myb, c-myb_CDS, efg)
  Promoter: U6
  Cloning method: Restriction Enzyme; 5′ cloning site AgeI (destroyed during cloning); 3′ cloning site EcoRI (not destroyed)
  Sequencing primers: 5′ ggcctatttcccatgattcct
Terms and licenses: Academic/Nonprofit Terms; Industry Terms: Not Available to Industry
How to cite: shMYB-2 was a gift from Diane Krause (Addgene plasmid # 247031 ; http://n2t.net/addgene:247031 ; RRID:Addgene_247031)
