[The description below was written by a language model from this plasmid's Addgene catalogue record and pLannotate feature annotations shown in this document.]
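Description:
shMYB-2 is a 7,312 bp lentiviral RNAi plasmid built on the pLKO.8 backbone and designed to knock down human MYB (c-myb). It is propagated in E. coli as a high-copy plasmid through a ColE1/pUC-type origin and selected with ampicillin via the β-lactamase gene. The backbone also carries an f1 origin, an SV40 origin and remnants of a lac/lacZα cloning region with flanking T3 and T7 promoters.

The transfer cassette has a third-generation, self-inactivating layout. An RSV promoter replaces the U3 region of the truncated HIV-1 5' LTR to drive genomic RNA production in packaging cells. It is followed by the Ψ packaging signal with a partial gag sequence, the Rev response element for Rev-dependent nuclear export, and a cPPT/CTS element that aids nuclear import of the reverse-transcribed genome. The cassette ends in a ΔU3 3' LTR, which inactivates LTR promoter activity after integration, and an SV40 polyadenylation signal lies downstream.

There are two expression units within the provirus. A human U6 RNA polymerase III promoter transcribes the MYB-targeting short hairpin, which was cloned between AgeI and EcoRI sites, with the AgeI site destroyed during cloning. A human PGK promoter drives EGFP. No mammalian drug-selection marker is annotated, so EGFP fluorescence appears to be the means of identifying or sorting transduced cells. According to the record, the construct was used to knock down MYB in primary human megakaryocyte/erythroid progenitors. The "-2" in the name suggests it is one of several hairpins against this gene, though the record does not say so.
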