Features (pLannotate 1.2.2; 26 found; start..end, strand, type, name):
      1..589     +  rep_origin     ori: high-copy-number ColE1/pMB1/pBR322/pUC origin of replication
    772..864     +  CDS            lacI (fragment): lac repressor; lacI; The lac repressor binds to the lac operator to inhibit transcription in E. coli. This inhibition can be relieved by adding lactose or isopropyl-β-D-thiogalactopyranoside (IPTG).
    877..898     +  protein_bind   CAP binding site: CAP binding activates transcription in the presence of cAMP. E. coli catabolite activator protein
    913..943     +  promoter       lac promoter: promoter for the E. coli lac operon
    951..967     +  protein_bind   lac operator: The lac repressor binds to the lac operator to inhibit transcription in E. coli. This inhibition can be relieved by adding lactose or isopropyl-β-D-thiogalactopyranoside (IPTG). lac repressor encoded by lacI
   1012..1030    +  promoter       T3 promoter: promoter for bacteriophage T3 RNA polymerase
   1058..1284    +  promoter       RSV promoter: Rous sarcoma virus enhancer/promoter
   1285..1465    +  LTR            5' LTR (truncated): truncated 5' long terminal repeat (LTR) from HIV-1
   1512..1637    +  misc_feature   HIV-1 Ψ: packaging signal of human immunodeficiency virus type 1
   1621..1959    +  CDS            HIV-1 gag (fragment): gag protein from human immunodeficiency virus 1; gag
   2134..2367    +  misc_feature   RRE: The Rev response element (RRE) of HIV-1 allows for Rev-dependent mRNA export from the nucleus to the cytoplasm.
   2744..2844    +  CDS            Rev (fragment): human immunodeficiency virus 1 (HIV-1) Rev protein; rev; enhances nuclear export of unspliced and incompletely spliced viral mRNAs
   2985..3225    +  promoter       U6 promoter: RNA polymerase III promoter for human U6 snRNA
   3372..3489    +  misc_feature   cPPT/CTS: central polypurine tract and central termination sequence of HIV-1
   3538..4048    +  promoter       hPGK promoter: human phosphoglycerate kinase 1 promoter
   4065..4781    +  CDS            EGFP: EGFP is a basic (constitutively fluorescent) green fluorescent protein published in 1996, derived from Aequorea victoria. It is reported to be a rapidly-maturing weak dimer with moderate acid sensitivity.
   4782..4799    +  misc_feature   MCS (fragment): multiple cloning site
   4818..4886    +  CDS            nef (fragment): NEF_HV1Z2 - Experimental evidence at protein level: Swiss-Prot protein existence level 1. Extracellular Nef protein targets CD4(+) T-lymphocytes for apoptosis by interacting with CXCR4 surface receptors. From Human immunodeficiency virus type 1 group M subtype D (isolate Z2/CDC-Z34) (HIV-1).
   4888..5121    +  LTR            3' LTR (ΔU3): self-inactivating 3' long terminal repeat (LTR) from HIV-1
   5193..5314    +  polyA_signal   SV40 poly(A) signal: SV40 polyadenylation signal
   5354..5489    +  rep_origin     SV40 ori: SV40 origin of replication
   5510..5528    -  promoter       T7 promoter: promoter for bacteriophage T7 RNA polymerase
   5536..5691    +  CDS            lacZα (fragment): LacZα fragment of β-galactosidase; lacZ fragment
   5696..6124    +  rep_origin     f1 ori (sequence partly withheld): f1 bacteriophage origin of replication; arrow indicates direction of (+) strand synthesis
   6177..6281    +  promoter       AmpR promoter: bla
   6282..7142    +  CDS            AmpR: β-lactamase; bla; confers resistance to ampicillin, carbenicillin, and related antibiotics
>Addgene plasmid #247031 | shMYB-2 | addgene full sequence | sequence record 489523 | Addgene NGS Result
TTGAGATCCTTTTTTTCTGCGCGTAATCTGCTGCTTGCAAACAAAAAAACCACCGCTACCAGCGGTGGTT
TGTTTGCCGGATCAAGAGCTACCAACTCTTTTTCCGAAGGTAACTGGCTTCAGCAGAGCGCAGATACCAA
ATACTGTTCTTCTAGTGTAGCCGTAGTTAGGCCACCACTTCAAGAACTCTGTAGCACCGCCTACATACCT
CGCTCTGCTAATCCTGTTACCAGTGGCTGCTGCCAGTGGCGATAAGTCGTGTCTTACCGGGTTGGACTCA
AGACGATAGTTACCGGATAAGGCGCAGCGGTCGGGCTGAACGGGGGGTTCGTGCACACAGCCCAGCTTGG
AGCGAACGACCTACACCGAACTGAGATACCTACAGCGTGAGCTATGAGAAAGCGCCACGCTTCCCGAAGG
GAGAAAGGCGGACAGGTATCCGGTAAGCGGCAGGGTCGGAACAGGAGAGCGCACGAGGGAGCTTCCAGGG
GGAAACGCCTGGTATCTTTATAGTCCTGTCGGGTTTCGCCACCTCTGACTTGAGCGTCGATTTTTGTGAT
GCTCGTCAGGGGGGCGGAGCCTATGGAAAAACGCCAGCAACGCGGCCTTTTTACGGTTCCTGGCCTTTTG
CTGGCCTTTTGCTCACATGTTCTTTCCTGCGTTATCCCCTGATTCTGTGGATAACCGTATTACCGCCTTT
GAGTGAGCTGATACCGCTCGCCGCAGCCGAACGACCGAGCGCAGCGAGTCAGTGAGCGAGGAAGCGGAAG
AGCGCCCAATACGCAAACCGCCTCTCCCCGCGCGTTGGCCGATTCATTAATGCAGCTGGCACGACAGGTT
TCCCGACTGGAAAGCGGGCAGTGAGCGCAACGCAATTAATGTGAGTTAGCTCACTCATTAGGCACCCCAG
GCTTTACACTTTATGCTTCCGGCTCGTATGTTGTGTGGAATTGTGAGCGGATAACAATTTCACACAGGAA
ACAGCTATGACCATGATTACGCCAAGCGCGCAATTAACCCTCACTAAAGGGAACAAAAGCTGGAGCTGCA
AGCTTAATGTAGTCTTATGCAATACTCTTGTAGTCTTGCAACATGGTAACGATGAGTTAGCAACATGCCT
TACAAGGAGAGAAAAAGCACCGTGCATGCCGATTGGTGGAAGTAAGGTGGTACGATCGTGCCTTATTAGG
AAGGCAACAGACGGGTCTGACATGGATTGGACGAACCACTGAATTGCCGCATTGCAGAGATATTGTATTT
AAGTGCCTAGCTCGATACATAAACGGGTCTCTCTGGTTAGACCAGATCTGAGCCTGGGAGCTCTCTGGCT
AACTAGGGAACCCACTGCTTAAGCCTCAATAAAGCTTGCCTTGAGTGCTTCAAGTAGTGTGTGCCCGTCT
GTTGTGTGACTCTGGTAACTAGAGATCCCTCAGACCCTTTTAGTCAGTGTGGAAAATCTCTAGCAGTGGC
GCCCGAACAGGGACTTGAAAGCGAAAGGGAAACCAGAGGAGCTCTCTCGACGCAGGACTCGGCTTGCTGA
AGCGCGCACGGCAAGAGGCGAGGGGCGGCGACTGGTGAGTACGCCAAAAATTTTGACTAGCGGAGGCTAG
AAGGAGAGAGATGGGTGCGAGAGCGTCAGTATTAAGCGGGGGAGAATTAGATCGCGATGGGAAAAAATTC
GGTTAAGGCCAGGGGGAAAGAAAAAATATAAATTAAAACATATAGTATGGGCAAGCAGGGAGCTAGAACG
ATTCGCAGTTAATCCTGGCCTGTTAGAAACATCAGAAGGCTGTAGACAAATACTGGGACAGCTACAACCA
TCCCTTCAGACAGGATCAGAAGAACTTAGATCATTATATAATACAGTAGCAACCCTCTATTGTGTGCATC
AAAGGATAGAGATAAAAGACACCAAGGAAGCTTTAGACAAGATAGAGGAAGAGCAAAACAAAAGTAAGAC
CACCGCACAGCAAGCGGCCGGCCGCTGATCTTCAGACCTGGAGGAGGAGATATGAGGGACAATTGGAGAA
GTGAATTATATAAATATAAAGTAGTAAAAATTGAACCATTAGGAGTAGCACCCACCAAGGCAAAGAGAAG
AGTGGTGCAGAGAGAAAAAAGAGCAGTGGGAATAGGAGCTTTGTTCCTTGGGTTCTTGGGAGCAGCAGGA
AGCACTATGGGCGCAGCGTCAATGACGCTGACGGTACAGGCCAGACAATTATTGTCTGGTATAGTGCAGC
AGCAGAACAATTTGCTGAGGGCTATTGAGGCGCAACAGCATCTGTTGCAACTCACAGTCTGGGGCATCAA
GCAGCTCCAGGCAAGAATCCTGGCTGTGGAAAGATACCTAAAGGATCAACAGCTCCTGGGGATTTGGGGT
TGCTCTGGAAAACTCATTTGCACCACTGCTGTGCCTTGGAATGCTAGTTGGAGTAATAAATCTCTGGAAC
AGATTTGGAATCACACGACCTGGATGGAGTGGGACAGAGAAATTAACAATTACACAAGCTTAATACACTC
CTTAATTGAAGAATCGCAAAACCAGCAAGAAAAGAATGAACAAGAATTATTGGAATTAGATAAATGGGCA
AGTTTGTGGAATTGGTTTAACATAACAAATTGGCTGTGGTATATAAAATTATTCATAATGATAGTAGGAG
GCTTGGTAGGTTTAAGAATAGTTTTTGCTGTACTTTCTATAGTGAATAGAGTTAGGCAGGGATATTCACC
ATTATCGTTTCAGACCCACCTCCCAACCCCGAGGGGACCCGACAGGCCCGAAGGAATAGAAGAAGAAGGT
GGAGAGAGAGACAGAGACAGATCCATTCGATTAGTGAACGGATCTCGACGGTATCGATCACGAGACTAGC
CTCGAGCGGCCCGGGGCTAGCTGAGGATAGCAGAGAAGGACGCGTGATCCTGCAGCTCCTGTTCTCACCT
TCGCGGCCGCTCTAGAGTCGACTACGTAGGCCGCCCCCTTCACCGAGGGCCTATTTCCCATGATTCCTTC
ATATTTGCATATACGATACAAGGCTGTTAGAGAGATAATTGGAATTAATTTGACTGTAAACACAAAGATA
TTAGTACAAAATACGTGACGTAGAAAGTAATAATTTCTTGGGTAGTTTGCAGTTTTAAAATTATGTTTTA
AAATGGACTATCATATGCTTACCGTAACTTGAAAGTATTTCGATTTCTTGGCTTTATATATCTTGTGGAA
AGGACGAAACACCGGGAACAGAATGGAACAGATGACCTCGAGGTCATCTGTTCCATTCTGTTCTTTTTGA
ATTCTACGTAGATATCTGATCACCATACGTATGGCCCGGGTAATTCTCGACCTCGAGACAAATGGCAGTA
TTCATCCACAATTTTAAAAGAAAAGGGGGGATTGGGGGGTACAGTGCAGGGGAAAGAATAGTAGACATAA
TAGCAACAGACATACAAACTAAAGAATTACAAAAACAAATTACAAAAATTCAAAATTTTCGGGTTTATTA
CAGGGACAGCAGAGATCCACTTTGGCCGCGGCTCGAGGGGGTTGGGGTTGCGCCTTTTCCAAGGCAGCCC
TGGGTTTGCGCAGGGACGCGGCTGCTCTGGGCGTGGTTCCGGGAAACGCAGCGGCGCCGACCCTGGGTCT
CGCACATTCTTCACGTCCGTTCGCAGCGTCACCCGGATCTTCGCCGCTACCCTTGTGGGCCCCCCGGCGA
CGCTTCCTGCTCCGCCCCTAAGTCGGGAAGGTTCCTTGCGGTTCGCGGCGTGCCGGACGTGACAAACGGA
AGCCGCACGTCTCACTAGTACCCTCGCAGACGGACAGCGCCAGGGAGCAATGGCAGCGCGCCGACCGCGA
TGGGCTGTGGCCAATAGCGGCTGCTCAGCAGGGCGCGCCGAGAGCAGCGGCCGGGAAGGGGCGGTGCGGG
AGGCGGGGTGTGGGGCGGTAGTGTGGGCCCTGTTCCTGCCCGCGCGGTGTTCCGCATTCTGCAAGCCTCC
GGAGCGCACGTCGGCAGTCGGCTCCCTCGTTGACCGAATCACCGACCTCTCTCCCCAGGGGGATCCTCGC
CACCATGGTGAGCAAGGGCGAGGAGCTGTTCACCGGGGTGGTGCCCATCCTGGTCGAGCTGGACGGCGAC
GTAAACGGCCACAAGTTCAGCGTGTCCGGCGAGGGCGAGGGCGATGCCACCTACGGCAAGCTGACCCTGA
AGTTCATCTGCACCACCGGCAAGCTGCCCGTGCCCTGGCCCACCCTCGTGACCACCCTGACCTACGGCGT
GCAGTGCTTCAGCCGCTACCCCGACCACATGAAGCAGCACGACTTCTTCAAGTCCGCCATGCCCGAAGGC
TACGTCCAGGAGCGCACCATCTTCTTCAAGGACGACGGCAACTACAAGACCCGCGCCGAGGTGAAGTTCG
AGGGCGACACCCTGGTGAACCGCATCGAGCTGAAGGGCATCGACTTCAAGGAGGACGGCAACATCCTGGG
GCACAAGCTGGAGTACAACTACAACAGCCACAACGTCTATATCATGGCCGACAAGCAGAAGAACGGCATC
AAGGTGAACTTCAAGATCCGCCACAACATCGAGGACGGCAGCGTGCAGCTCGCCGACCACTACCAGCAGA
ACACCCCCATCGGCGACGGCCCCGTGCTGCTGCCCGACAACCACTACCTGAGCACCCAGTCCGCCCTGAG
CAAAGACCCCAACGAGAAGCGCGATCACATGGTCCTGCTGGAGTTCGTGACCGCCGCCGGGATCACTCTC
GGCATGGACGAGCTGTACAAGTCCGGACTCAGATCTCGACTAGCTAGTAGCTAGCTGGTACCTTTAAGAC
CAATGACTTACAAGGCAGCTGTAGATCTTAGCCACTTTTTAAAAGAAAAGGGGGGACTGGAAGGGCTAAT
TCACTCCCAACGAAGACAAGATCTGCTTTTTGCTTGTACTGGGTCTCTCTGGTTAGACCAGATCTGAGCC
TGGGAGCTCTCTGGCTAACTAGGGAACCCACTGCTTAAGCCTCAATAAAGCTTGCCTTGAGTGCTTCAAG
TAGTGTGTGCCCGTCTGTTGTGTGACTCTGGTAACTAGAGATCCCTCAGACCCTTTTAGTCAGTGTGGAA
AATCTCTAGCAGTAGTAGTTCATGTCATCTTATTATTCAGTATTTATAACTTGCAAAGAAATGAATATCA
GAGAGTGAGAGGAACTTGTTTATTGCAGCTTATAATGGTTACAAATAAAGCAATAGCATCACAAATTTCA
CAAATAAAGCATTTTTTTCACTGCATTCTAGTTGTGGTTTGTCCAAACTCATCAATGTATCTTATCATGT
CTGGCTCTAGCTATCCCGCCCCTAACTCCGCCCATCCCGCCCCTAACTCCGCCCAGTTCCGCCCATTCTC
CGCCCCATGGCTGACTAATTTTTTTTATTTATGCAGAGGCCGAGGCCGCCTCGGCCTCTGAGCTATTCCA
GAAGTAGTGAGGAGGCTTTTTTGGAGGCCTAGGGACGTACCCAATTCGCCCTATAGTGAGTCGTATTACG
CGCGCTCACTGGCCGTCGTTTTACAACGTCGTGACTGGGAAAACCCTGGCGTTACCCAACTTAATCGCCT
TGCAGCACATCCCCCTTTCGCCAGCTGGCGTAATAGCGAAGAGGCCCGCACCGATCGCCCTTCCCAACAG
TTGCGCAGCCTGAATGGCGAATGGG
[124 nt withheld, positions 5696-5819]
C
[91 nt withheld, positions 5821-5911]
A
[49 nt withheld, positions 5913-5961]
CCTTTGACGTTGGAGTCCACGTTCTTT
[37 nt withheld, positions 5989-6025]
ACCCTATCTCGGTCTATTCTTTTGATTTATAAGGGATTTTGCCGATTTCGGCCTATTGGTTAAAAAATGA
GCTGATTTAACAAAAATTTAACGCGAATTTTAACAAAATATTAACGCTTACAATTTAGGTGGCACTTTTC
GGGGAAATGTGCGCGGAACCCCTATTTGTTTATTTTTCTAAATACATTCAAATATGTATCCGCTCATGAG
ACAATAACCCTGATAAATGCTTCAATAATATTGAAAAAGGAAGAGTATGAGTATTCAACATTTCCGTGTC
GCCCTTATTCCCTTTTTTGCGGCATTTTGCCTTCCTGTTTTTGCTCACCCAGAAACGCTGGTGAAAGTAA
AAGATGCTGAAGATCAGTTGGGTGCACGAGTGGGTTACATCGAACTGGATCTCAACAGCGGTAAGATCCT
TGAGAGTTTTCGCCCCGAAGAACGTTTTCCAATGATGAGCACTTTTAAAGTTCTGCTATGTGGCGCGGTA
TTATCCCGTATTGACGCCGGGCAAGAGCAACTCGGTCGCCGCATACACTATTCTCAGAATGACTTGGTTG
AGTACTCACCAGTCACAGAAAAGCATCTTACGGATGGCATGACAGTAAGAGAATTATGCAGTGCTGCCAT
AACCATGAGTGATAACACTGCGGCCAACTTACTTCTGACAACGATCGGAGGACCGAAGGAGCTAACCGCT
TTTTTGCACAACATGGGGGATCATGTAACTCGCCTTGATCGTTGGGAACCGGAGCTGAATGAAGCCATAC
CAAACGACGAGCGTGACACCACGATGCCTGTAGCAATGGCAACAACGTTGCGCAAACTATTAACTGGCGA
ACTACTTACTCTAGCTTCCCGGCAACAATTAATAGACTGGATGGAGGCGGATAAAGTTGCAGGACCACTT
CTGCGCTCGGCCCTTCCGGCTGGCTGGTTTATTGCTGATAAATCTGGAGCCGGTGAGCGTGGGTCTCGCG
GTATCATTGCAGCACTGGGGCCAGATGGTAAGCCCTCCCGTATCGTAGTTATCTACACGACGGGGAGTCA
GGCAACTATGGATGAACGAAATAGACAGATCGCTGAGATAGGTGCCTCACTGATTAAGCATTGGTAACTG
TCAGACCAAGTTTACTCATATATACTTTAGATTGATTTAAAACTTCATTTTTAATTTAAAAGGATCTAGG
TGAAGATCCTTTTTGATAATCTCATGACCAAAATCCCTTAACGTGAGTTTTCGTTCCACTGAGCGTCAGA
CCCCGTAGAAAAGATCAAAGGATCTTC
